>Addgene plasmid #180704 | pMYT051 | addgene full sequence | sequence record 369607 | Addgene NGS Result
ATCTTAGCTACTAGAGAAAGAGGAGAAATACTAGATGCGTAAAGGCGAAGAACTGTTCACTGGTGTCGTC
CCTATTCTGGTGGAACTGGATGGTGATGTCAACGGTCATAAGTTTTCCGTGCGTGGCGAGGGTGAAGGTG
ACGCAACTAATGGTAAACTGACGCTGAAGTTCATCTGTACTACTGGTAAACTGCCGGTTCCTTGGCCGAC
TCTGGTAACGACGCTGACTTATGGTGTTCAGTGCTTTGCTCGTTATCCGGACCATATGAAGCAGCATGAC
TTCTTCAAGTCCGCCATGCCGGAAGGCTATGTGCAGGAACGCACGATTTCCTTTAAGGATGACGGCACGT
ACAAAACGCGTGCGGAAGTGAAATTTGAAGGCGATACCCTGGTAAACCGCATTGAGCTGAAAGGCATTGA
CTTTAAAGAGGACGGCAATATCCTGGGCCATAAGCTGGAATACAATTTTAACAGCCACAATGTTTACATC
ACCGCCGATAAACAAAAAAATGGCATTAAAGCGAATTTTAAAATTCGCCACAACGTGGAGGATGGCAGCG
TGCAGCTGGCTGATCACTACCAGCAAAACACTCCAATCGGTGATGGTCCTGTTCTGCTGCCAGACAATCA
CTATCTGAGCACGCAAAGCGTTCTGTCTAAAGATCCGAACGAGAAACGCGATCATATGGTTCTGCTGGAG
TTCGTAACCGCAGCGGGCATCACGCATGGTATGGATGAACTGTACAAATGACCAGGCATCAAATAAAACG
AAAGGCTCAGTCGAAAGACTGGGCCTTTCGTTTTATCTGTTGTTTGTCGGTGAACGCTCTCTACTAGAGT
CACACTGGCTCACCTTCGGGTGGGCCTTTCTGCGTTTATAGGTCTCAGCTGACGATGAGACGGTGTACTA
GTGGAACTGCAGCGGTCGGACTATTCATTGTGGCAGTTATTGTCGGCTGTTGACTATTTCACGCAGTTCA
GGGAAGCACCAGATTCTACGGACGGGATACTACTCGCTCCACCTCTCGGTAAAGGGTTCGCACGGCGTTC
CTCACAGATACGATTTTCGGGTCTACAGTTGACGAGCGCGGCCGCGATTATCAAAAAGGATCTTCACCTA
GATCCTTTTAAATTAAAAATGAAGTTTTAAATCAATCTAAAGTATATATGAGTAAACTTGGTCTGACAGT
TACCAATGCTTAATCAGTGAGGCACCTATCTCAGCGATCTGTCTATTTCGTTCATCCATAGTTGCCTGAC
TCCCCGTCGTGTAGATAACTACGATACGGGAGGGCTTACCATCTGGCCCCAGTGCTGCAATGATACCGCG
GGACCCACGCTCACCGGCTCCAGATTTATCAGCAATAAACCAGCCAGCCGGAAGGGCCGAGCGCAGAAGT
GGTCCTGCAACTTTATCCGCCTCCATCCAGTCTATTAATTGTTGCCGGGAAGCTAGAGTAAGTAGTTCGC
CAGTTAATAGTTTGCGCAACGTTGTTGCCATTGCTACAGGCATCGTGGTGTCACGCTCGTCGTTTGGTAT
GGCTTCATTCAGCTCCGGTTCCCAACGATCAAGGCGAGTTACATGATCCCCCATGTTGTGCAAAAAAGCG
GTTAGCTCCTTCGGTCCTCCGATCGTTGTCAGAAGTAAGTTGGCCGCAGTGTTATCACTCATGGTTATGG
CAGCACTGCATAATTCTCTTACTGTCATGCCATCCGTAAGATGCTTTTCTGTGACTGGTGAGTACTCAAC
CAAGTCATTCTGAGAATAGTGTATGCGGCGACCGAGTTGCTCTTGCCCGGCGTCAATACGGGATAATACC
GCGCCACATAGCAGAACTTTAAAAGTGCTCATCATTGGAAAACGTTCTTCGGGGCGAAAACTCTCAAGGA
TCTTACCGCTGTTGAGATCCAGTTCGATGTAACCCACTCGTGCACCCAACTGATCTTCAGCATCTTTTAC
TTTCACCAGCGTTTCTGGGTGAGCAAAAACAGGAAGGCAAAATGCCGCAAAAAAGGGAATAAGGGCGACA
CGGAAATGTTGAATACTCATACTCTTCCTTTTTCAATATTATTGAAGCATTTATCAGGGTTATTGTCTCA
TGAGCGGATACATATTTGAATGTATTTAGAAAAATAAACAAATAGGGGTTCCGCGCACATTTCCCCGAAA
AGTGCCACCTGTCATGACCAAAATCCCTTAACGTGAGTTTTCGTTCCACTGAGCGTCAGACCCCGTAGAA
AAGATCAAAGGATCTTCTTGAGATCCTTTTTTTCTGCGCGTAATCTGCTGCTTGCAAACAAAAAAACCAC
CGCTACCAGCGGTGGTTTGTTTGCCGGATCAAGAGCTACCAACTCTTTTTCCGAAGGTAACTGGCTTCAG
CAGAGCGCAGATACCAAATACTGTTCTTCTAGTGTAGCCGTAGTTAGGCCACCACTTCAAGAACTCTGTA
GCACCGCCTACATACCTCGCTCTGCTAATCCTGTTACCAGTGGCTGCTGCCAGTGGCGATAAGTCGTGTC
TTACCGGGTTGGACTCAAGACGATAGTTACCGGATAAGGCGCAGCGGTCGGGCTGAACGGGGGGTTCGTG
CACACAGCCCAGCTTGGAGCGAACGACCTACACCGAACTGAGATACCTACAGCGTGAGCTATGAGAAAGC
GCCACGCTTCCCGAAGGGAGAAAGGCGGACAGGTATCCGGTAAGCGGCAGGGTCGGAACAGGAGAGCGCA
CGAGGGAGCTTCCAGGGGGAAACGCCTGGTATCTTTATAGTCCTGTCGGGTTTCGCCACCTCTGACTTGA
GCGTCGATTTTTGTGATGCTCGTCAGGGGGGCGGAGCCTATGGAAAAACGCCAGCAACGCGGCCTTTTTA
CGGTTCCTGGCCTTTTGCTGGCCTTTTGCTCACATGTTCTTTCCTGCGTTATCCCCTGATTCTGTGGATA
ACCGTGCGGCCGCCCTGCGGTAAACGAAAGTTATCTGCTCTGGCGTAAGTCTCCTACTGTGTCTGAGTCA
CCCTGATTATTCACGAGGCTATTGTAAAGCGAAGTTGGGAAGGTATCGGTCTACGGTAACGGAACCACTA
TCTCGGAGCACACGACGCAGAAGGACGAGTCACCATGTGAATTCTCCTTCTAGACACACGTCTCATAGAA
ACGTGAGACCGAAAGTGAAACGTGATTTCATGCGTCATTTTGAACATTTTGTAAATCTTATTTAATAATG
TGTGCGGCAATTCACATTTAATTTATGAATGTTTTCTTAACATCGCGGCAACTCAAGAAACGGCAGGTTC
GG
Features (pLannotate 1.2.2; 6 found; start..end, strand, type, name):
     35..748     +  CDS            superfolder GFP: GFP variant that folds robustly even when fused to poorly folded proteins (Pédelacq et al., 2006)
    760..831     +  terminator     rrnB T1 terminator: transcription terminator T1 from the E. coli rrnB gene
    847..874     +  terminator     T7Te terminator: phage T7 early transcription terminator
   1190..2050    -  CDS            AmpR: β-lactamase; bla; confers resistance to ampicillin, carbenicillin, and related antibiotics
   2051..2155    -  promoter       AmpR promoter: bla
   2258..2846    +  rep_origin     ori: high-copy-number ColE1/pMB1/pBR322/pUC origin of replication
