[The description below was written by a language model from this plasmid's Addgene catalogue record and pLannotate feature annotations shown in this document.]
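Description:
pMYT051 is an empty assembly-cassette vector for hierarchical Golden Gate (MoClo) cloning in Saccharomyces cerevisiae engineering, built on the pYTK095 backbone from the Yeast Toolkit (YTK) and designed to work with both that system and the Multiplex Yeast Toolkit (MYT) extension. It is a small plasmid of about 3.3 kb that is maintained in E. coli through a high-copy ColE1/pUC-type origin and selected with ampicillin via the β-lactamase gene under its native bla promoter. The annotated sequence contains no yeast origin, yeast selectable marker or integration homology, which fits its role as a bacterial intermediate rather than a plasmid meant to be maintained in yeast.

The only payload is a superfolder GFP coding sequence followed by the rrnB T1 and T7Te transcription terminators. The depositor notes that GFP is expressed in E. coli; the promoter driving it is not annotated in the feature table. In toolkits of this kind such a cassette normally acts as a visual dropout marker: correct assembly replaces the GFP unit with the user's parts, so that non-fluorescent colonies identify likely successful clones, although the record does not spell this out. According to the catalogue entry, the cassette carries the ConL6 and ConR7 connector sequences, though these and the Type IIS restriction sites are not picked up by the automated annotation. In the YTK scheme, left and right connectors define a transcription unit's position, so that units built in successively numbered connector vectors can be joined in order into a multigene construct. The depositor also cautions that plasmid yield can decline with repeated passaging.
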