Addgene plasmid #180704: pMYT051
Purpose: (Empty Backbone) Assembly cassette with ConL6 and ConR7 connectors to be used in the Dueber YTK and Ellis MYT systems
Depositing lab: Tom Ellis. Depositing organization: Imperial College London. Publication: A Multiplex MoClo Toolkit for Extensive and Flexible Engineering of Saccharomyces cerevisiae. Shaw WM, Khalil AS, Ellis T. ACS Synth Biol. 2023 Nov 6. doi: 10.1021/acssynbio.3c00423. PubMed 37930278.
Backbone
  Vector backbone: pYTK095
  Backbone manufacturer: John Dueber
  Vector type: Synthetic Biology
Growth in bacteria
  Bacterial resistance: Ampicillin, 100 μg/mL
  Growth temperature: 37°C
  Growth strain: DH5alpha
  Copy number: High Copy
Gene/Insert
  Gene/Insert name: None
Terms and licenses: Academic/Nonprofit Terms; Industry Terms: Not Available to Industry
Depositor comments: GFP expression in E. coli. Plasmid yields may drop after multiple passages or delayed miniprepping after the culture has saturated. We suggest streaking onto solid media to pick fresh colonies every time.
How to cite: pMYT051 was a gift from Tom Ellis (Addgene plasmid # 180704 ; http://n2t.net/addgene:180704 ; RRID:Addgene_180704)
